>Addgene plasmid #54071 | mEmerald-E1-C-18 | addgene partial sequence | sequence record 89851 | EGFP-C 5'-CATGGTCCTGCTGGAGTTCGTG-3'
GAGCTGTACAAGTCCGGACTCAGATCTAGTAGCGGAGGTAGCGCATCCGGCGGAAGCGGAGGAAGCGCCC
AGGTGAAGAATACCAGTAGCAGCTACATGGTGACCAATGACTGCTCCAATGACAGCATCACTTGGCAGCT
CGAGGCTGCGGTTCTCCACGTCCCCGGGTGCGTCCCGTGCGAGAGAGTGGGGAATACGTCACGGTGTTGG
GTGCCAGTCTCGCCAAACATGGCTGTGCGGCAGCCCGGTGCCCTCACGCAGGGTCTGCGGACGCACATCG
ATATGGTTGTGATGTCCGCCACCTTCTGCTCTGCTCTCTACGTGGGGGACCTCTGTGGCGGGGTGATGCT
CGCGGCCCAGGTGTTCATCGTCTCGCCGCAGTACCACTGGTTTGTGCAAGAATGCAATTGCTCCATCTAC
CCTGGCACCATCACTGGACACCGCATGGCATGGGACATGATGATGAACTGGTCGCCCACGGCCACCATGA
TCCTGGCGTACGTGATGCGCGTCCCCGAGGTCATCATAGACATCGTTAGCGGGGCTCACTGGGGCGTCAT
GTTCGGCTTGGCCTACTTCTCTATGCAGGGAGCGTGGGCGAAGGTCATTGTCATCCTTCTGCTGGCCGCT
GGGGTGGACGCGTAGGGATCCACCGGATCTAGATAACTGATCATAATCAGCCATACCACATTTGTAGAGG
TTTTACTTGCTTTAAAAAACCTCCCACACCTCCCCCTGAACCTGAAACATAAAATGAATGCAATTGTTGT
TGTTAACTTGTTTATTGCAGCTTATAATGGTTACAAATAAAGCAATAGCATCACAAATTTCACAAATAAA
GCATT
