[The description below was written by a language model from this plasmid's Addgene catalogue record.]
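Description:
mEmerald-E1-C-18 is a mammalian expression plasmid built on the mEmerald-C1 backbone (about 4.75 kb without the insert), a C1-style fluorescent protein fusion vector in which the gene of interest is placed downstream of the fluorophore. It is propagated in E. coli as a high-copy plasmid under kanamycin selection. It also carries a neomycin resistance marker, so transfected mammalian cells can be selected with G418. The record does not include a feature table, so details such as the origin of replication are not explicitly listed. The use of an SV40 polyA reverse sequencing primer implies an SV40 polyadenylation signal downstream of the cassette.

The insert is E1, described as the hepatitis C virus coat (envelope) protein, expressed from the CMV promoter for strong constitutive transcription in mammalian cells. mEmerald, a bright monomeric green fluorescent protein derived from GFP, is fused to the N-terminus of E1, with recorded excitation and emission maxima of 487 nm and 509 nm. The "C-18" in the name probably refers to the C-type vector orientation and an 18-residue linker between fluorophore and insert, but the record does not state this, nor does it give the insert size or the cloning method.

The stated purpose is localization. The construct serves as a fluorescent marker for visualising the distribution of the viral E1 protein in live or fixed mammalian cells by fluorescence microscopy. It belongs to a family of fluorescent protein fusions designed as imaging standards.
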