Addgene plasmid #54071: mEmerald-E1-C-18
Purpose: Localization: Coat Protein, Excitation: 487, Emission: 509
Depositing lab: Michael Davidson. Depositing organization: Florida State University, Tallahassee.
Backbone
  Vector backbone: mEmerald-C1
  Backbone size w/o insert (bp): 4750
  Vector type: Mammalian Expression
  Selectable markers: Neomycin (select with G418)
Growth in bacteria
  Bacterial resistance: Kanamycin, 50 μg/mL
  Growth temperature: 37°C
  Growth strain: DH5alpha
  Copy number: High Copy
Gene/Insert
  Gene/Insert name: E1 (alt names: Hepatitis C Viral Coating Protein (E1); KF700370)
  Promoter: CMV
  Tag / fusion protein: mEmerald (N terminal on backbone)
  Cloning method: Unknown
  Sequencing primers: 5′ CMV-F; 3′ SV40pA-R
Terms and licenses: Academic/Nonprofit Terms; Industry Terms
Depositor comments: Hepatitis C Viral Coating Protein (E1). Excitation = 487; Emission = 509. Localization data: Coat Protein
How to cite: mEmerald-E1-C-18 was a gift from Michael Davidson (Addgene plasmid # 54071 ; http://n2t.net/addgene:54071 ; RRID:Addgene_54071)
